Addgene plasmid #81354: pDONR223_PSG2_p.H245Y
Purpose: Gateway Donor vector containing PSG2 , part of the Target Accelerator Plasmid Collection.
Depositing lab: Jesse Boehm & William Hahn & David Root. Depositing organization: Broad Institute. Publication: Systematic Functional Interrogation of Rare Cancer Variants Identifies Oncogenic Alleles. Kim E, Ilic N, Shrestha Y, Zou L, Kamburov A, Zhu C, Yang X, Lubonja R, Tran N, Nguyen C, Lawrence MS, Piccioni F, Bagul M, Doench JG, Chouinard CR, Wu X, Hogstrom L, Natoli T, Tamayo P, Horn H, Corsello SM, Lage K, Root DE, Subramanian A, Golub TR, Getz G, Boehm JS, Hahn WC. Cancer Discov. 2016 Jul;6(7):714-26. doi: 10.1158/2159-8290.CD-16-0160. Epub 2016 May 4. PubMed 27147599.
Backbone
  Vector backbone: pDONR223
  Backbone manufacturer: Invitrogen
  Backbone size w/o insert (bp): 2790
  Vector type: Gateway Entry vector
Growth in bacteria
  Bacterial resistance: Spectinomycin, 50 μg/mL
  Growth temperature: 37°C
  Growth strain: DH5alpha
  Copy number: High Copy
Gene/Insert
  Gene/Insert name: PSG2
  Species: H. sapiens (human)
  Mutation: V20L; H245Y; p.333_335delNPTins-IQH
  GenBank ID: NM_031246.3
  Entrez Gene: PSG2 (a.k.a. CEA, PSBG2, PSG1)
  Promoter: None
  Cloning method: Gateway Cloning
  Sequencing primers: 5′ M13pUC-fwd; 3′ M13-Rev
Terms and licenses: Academic/Nonprofit Terms; Industry Terms: Not Available to Industry
Depositor comments: Open state: NO stop codon immediately follows insert
How to cite: pDONR223_PSG2_p.H245Y was a gift from Jesse Boehm & William Hahn & David Root (Addgene plasmid # 81354 ; http://n2t.net/addgene:81354 ; RRID:Addgene_81354)
