[The description below was written by a language model from this plasmid's Addgene catalogue record and pLannotate feature annotations shown in this document.]
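Description:
pDONR223_PSG2_p.H245Y is a Gateway entry clone built on the Invitrogen pDONR223 backbone and carrying a variant open reading frame of human PSG2 (pregnancy-specific beta-1-glycoprotein 2). It belongs to the Target Accelerator Plasmid Collection, a set of cancer-associated alleles assembled for systematic functional testing of rare variants. The plasmid is maintained in E. coli at high copy through a ColE1/pUC-type origin and is selected with spectinomycin via the aadA (SmR) aminoglycoside adenylyltransferase gene. The annotated integron Pc promoter fragment and short gentamicin acetyltransferase remnant upstream of aadA are residual parts of the resistance cassette. rrnB T1 and T2 terminators help insulate the cloning region from read-through transcription.

The roughly 1 kb ORF lies between two attL recombination sites, so it can be moved by an LR Clonase reaction into any compatible destination vector. The automated annotation labels the 5′ site attL3, and it labels the coding sequence PSG5. The PSG5 label most likely reflects the close similarity among PSG family members, since the catalogue identifies the insert as PSG2. Besides the named H245Y substitution, the record lists V20L and a replacement of residues 333–335 (NPT to IQH) relative to the reference transcript.

The entry vector has no promoter driving the insert, so expression depends on the destination vector. The T7 promoter beyond attL2 and the flanking M13 primer sites serve mainly for sequencing. The clone is in the "open" configuration, with no stop codon immediately after the ORF, which allows in-frame C-terminal fusions to tags or reporters supplied by the destination vector.
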