Features (pLannotate 1.2.2; 12 found; start..end, strand, type, name):
     38..74      -  CDS            lacZα (fragment): LacZα fragment of β-galactosidase; lacZ fragment
     91..186     +  protein_bind   attL3: mutant version of attL; recombination site for the Gateway® LR reaction LR Clonase™
    192..1187    +  CDS            PSG5: PSG5_HUMAN - Experimental evidence at protein level: Swiss-Prot protein existence level 1. From Homo sapiens (Human).
   1197..1296    -  protein_bind   attL2: mutant version of attL; recombination site for the Gateway® LR reaction LR Clonase™
   1314..1332    -  promoter       T7 promoter: promoter for bacteriophage T7 RNA polymerase
   1522..1545    +  promoter       Pc promoter (fragment): intI1 (promoter lies within the coding sequence); class 1 integron promoter
   1721..1777    +  CDS            GmR (fragment): gentamycin acetyltransferase; aacC1; confers resistance to gentamycin
   1784..2575    +  CDS            SmR: aminoglycoside adenylyltransferase (Murphy, 1985); aadA; confers resistance to spectinomycin and streptomycin
   2668..3256    +  rep_origin     ori: high-copy-number ColE1/pMB1/pBR322/pUC origin of replication
   3439..3531    +  CDS            lacI (fragment): lac repressor; lacI; The lac repressor binds to the lac operator to inhibit transcription in E. coli. This inhibition can be relieved by adding lactose or isopropyl-β-D-thiogalactopyranoside (IPTG).
   3586..3613    -  terminator     rrnB T2 terminator: transcription terminator T2 from the E. coli rrnB gene
   3745..3788    +  terminator     rrnB T1 terminator: Escherichia coli rrnB; transcription terminator T1 from the E. coli rrnB gene
>Addgene plasmid #81354 | pDONR223_PSG2_p.H245Y | addgene full sequence | sequence record 167660 | Addgene NGS Result
GGCAGTTCCCTACTCTCGCGTTAACGCTAGCATGGATGTTTTCCCAGTCACGACGTTGTAAAACGACGGC
CAGTCTTAAGCTCGGGCCCCAAATAATGATTTTATTTTGACTGATAGTGACCTGTTCGTTGCAACAAATT
GATGAGCAATGCTTTTTTATAATGCCAACTTTGTACAAAAAAGTTGGCACCATGGGGCCCCTCTCAGCCC
CTCCCTGCACAGAGCACATCAAATGGAAGGGGCTCCTGCTCACAGCATCACTTTTAAACTTCTGGAACCT
GCCCACCACTGCCCAAGTCACGATTGAAGCCCAGCCACCAAAAGTTTCCGAGGGGAAGGATGTTCTTCTA
CTTGTCCACAATTTGCCCCAGAATCTTACTGGCTACATCTGGTACAAAGGGCAAATCAGGGACCTCTACC
ATTACATTACATCATATGTAGTAGACGGTCAAATAATTATATATGGGCCTGCATATAGTGGACGAGAAAC
AGCATATTCCAATGCATCCCTGCTGATCCAGAATGTCACCCGGGAGGACGCAGGATCCTACACCTTACAC
ATCATAAAGCGAGGTGATGGGACTAGAGGAGTAACTGGATATTTCACCTTCACCTTATACCTGGAGACTC
CCAAGCCCTCCATCTCCAGCAGCAACTTAAACCCCAGGGAGGCCATGGAAACTGTGATCTTAACCTGTGA
TCCTGAGACTCCGGACACAAGCTACCAGTGGTGGATGAATGGTCAGAGCCTCCCTATGACTCACAGGTTT
CAGCTGTCCGAAACCAACAGGACCCTCTTTCTATTTGGTGTCACAAAGTATACTGCAGGACCCTATGAAT
GTGAAATACGGAACTCAGGGAGTGCCAGCCGCAGTGACCCAGTCACCCTGAATCTCCTCCATGGTCCAGA
CCTCCCCAGAATTTACCCTTCATACACCAATTACCGTTCAGGAGATAACCTCTACTTGTCTTGCTTCGCG
AACTCTAACCCACCGGCACAGTATTCTTGGACAATTAATGGGAAGTTTCAGCAATCAGGACAAAATCTGT
TTATCCCCCAAATTACTACAAAGCATAGCGGGCTCTATGTTTGCTCTGTTCGTAACTCAGCCACTGGCGA
GGAAAGCTCCACGTCGTTGACAGTCAAAGTCTCTGCTTCTACAAGAATAGGACTTCTTCCTCTCCTTATC
CAACATACCCAACTTTCTTGTACAAAGTTGGCATTATAAGAAAGCATTGCTTATCAATTTGTTGCAACGA
ACAGGTCACTATCAGTCAAAATAAAATCATTATTTGCCATCCAGCTGATATCCCCTATAGTGAGTCGTAT
TACATGGTCATAGCTGTTTCCTGGCAGCTCTGGCCCGTGTCTCAAAATCTCTGATGTTACATTGCACAAG
ATAAAAATATATCATCATGCCTCCTCTAGACCAGCCAGGACAGAAATGCCTCGACTTCGCTGCTACCCAA
GGTTGCCGGGTGACGCACACCGTGGAAACGGATGAAGGCACGAACCCAGTGGACATAAGCCTGTTCGGTT
CGTAAGCTGTAATGCAAGTAGCGTATGCGCTCACGCAACTGGTCCAGAACCTTGACCGAACGCAGCGGTG
GTAACGGCGCAGTGGCGGTTTTCATGGCTTGTTATGACTGTTTTTTTGGGGTACAGTCTATGCCTCGGGC
ATCCAAGCAGCAAGCGCGTTACGCCGTGGGTCGATGTTTGATGTTATGGAGCAGCAACGATGTTACGCAG
CAGGGCAGTCGCCCTAAAACAAAGTTAAACATTATGAGGGAAGCGGTGATCGCCGAAGTATCGACTCAAC
TATCAGAGGTAGTTGGCGTCATCGAGCGCCATCTCGAACCGACGTTGCTGGCCGTACATTTGTACGGCTC
CGCAGTGGATGGCGGCCTGAAGCCACACAGTGATATTGATTTGCTGGTTACGGTGACCGTAAGGCTTGAT
GAAACAACGCGGCGAGCTTTGATCAACGACCTTTTGGAAACTTCGGCTTCCCCTGGAGAGAGCGAGATTC
TCCGCGCTGTAGAAGTCACCATTGTTGTGCACGACGACATCATTCCGTGGCGTTATCCAGCTAAGCGCGA
ACTGCAATTTGGAGAATGGCAGCGCAATGACATTCTTGCAGGTATCTTCGAGCCAGCCACGATCGACATT
GATCTGGCTATCTTGCTGACAAAAGCAAGAGAACATAGCGTTGCCTTGGTAGGTCCAGCGGCGGAGGAAC
TCTTTGATCCGGTTCCTGAACAGGATCTATTTGAGGCGCTAAATGAAACCTTAACGCTATGGAACTCGCC
GCCCGACTGGGCTGGCGATGAGCGAAATGTAGTGCTTACGTTGTCCCGCATTTGGTACAGCGCAGTAACC
GGCAAAATCGCGCCGAAGGATGTCGCTGCCGACTGGGCAATGGAGCGCCTGCCGGCCCAGTATCAGCCCG
TCATACTTGAAGCTAGACAGGCTTATCTTGGACAAGAAGAAGATCGCTTGGCCTCGCGCGCAGATCAGTT
GGAAGAATTTGTCCACTACGTGAAAGGCGAGATCACCAAGGTAGTCGGCAAATAACCCTCGAGCCACCCA
TGACCAAAATCCCTTAACGTGAGTTACGCGTCGTTCCACTGAGCGTCAGACCCCGTAGAAAAGATCAAAG
GATCTTCTTGAGATCCTTTTTTTCTGCGCGTAATCTGCTGCTTGCAAACAAAAAAACCACCGCTACCAGC
GGTGGTTTTTTTGCCGGATCAAGAGCTACCAACTCTTTTTCCGAAGGTAACTGGCTTCAGCAGAGCGCAG
ATACCAAATACTGTTCTTCTAGTGTAGCCGTAGTTAGGCCACCACTTCAAGAACTCTGTAGCACCGCCTA
CATACCTCGCTCTGCTAATCCTGTTACCAGTGGCTGCTGCCAGTGGCGATAAGTCGTGTCTTACCGGGTT
GGACTCAAGACGATAGTTACCGGATAAGGCGCAGCGGTCGGGCTGAACGGGGGGTTCGTGCACACAGCCC
AGCTTGGAGCGAACGACCTACACCGAACTGAGATACCTACAGCGTGAGCTATGAGAAAGCGCCACGCTTC
CCGAAGGGAGAAAGGCGGACAGGTATCCGGTAAGCGGCAGGGTCGGAACAGGAGAGCGCACGAGGGAGCT
TCCAGGGGGAAACGCCTGGTATCTTTATAGTCCTGTCGGGTTTCGCCACCTCTGACTTGAGCGTCGATTT
TTGTGATGCTCGTCAGGGGGGCGGAGCCTATGGAAAAACGCCAGCAACGCGGCCTTTTTACGGTTCCTGG
CCTTTTGCTGGCCTTTTGCTCACATGTTCTTTCCTGCGTTATCCCCTGATTCTGTGGATAACCGTATTAC
CGCCTTTGAGTGAGCTGATACCGCTCGCCGCAGCCGAACGACCGAGCGCAGCGAGTCAGTGAGCGAGGAA
GCGGAAGAGCGCCCAATACGCAAACCGCCTCTCCCCGCGCGTTGGCCGATTCATTAATGCAGCTGGCACG
ACAGGTTTCCCGACTGGAAAGCGGGCAGTGAGCGCAACGCAATTAATACGCGTACCGCTAGCCAGGAAGA
GTTTGTAGAAACGCAAAAAGGCCATCCGTCAGGATGGCCTTCTGCTTAGTTTGATGCCTGGCAGTTTATG
GCGGGCGTCCTGCCCGCCACCCTCCGGGCCGTTGCTTCACAACGTTCAAATCCGCTCCCGGCGGATTTGT
CCTACTCAGGAGAGCGTTCACCGACAAACAACAGATAAAACGAAAGGCCCAGTCTTCCGACTGAGCCTTT
CGTTTTATTTGATGCCT
