>Addgene plasmid #81354 | pDONR223_PSG2_p.H245Y | depositor partial sequence | sequence record 154673 | Insert sequence
ATGGGGCCCCTCTCAGCCCCTCCCTGCACAGAGCACATCAAATGGAAGGGGCTCCTGCTCACAGCATCAC
TTTTAAACTTCTGGAACCTGCCCACCACTGCCCAAGTCACGATTGAAGCCCAGCCACCAAAAGTTTCCGA
GGGGAAGGATGTTCTTCTACTTGTCCACAATTTGCCCCAGAATCTTACTGGCTACATCTGGTACAAAGGG
CAAATCAGGGACCTCTACCATTACATTACATCATATGTAGTAGACGGTCAAATAATTATATATGGGCCTG
CATATAGTGGACGAGAAACAGCATATTCCAATGCATCCCTGCTGATCCAGAATGTCACCCGGGAGGACGC
AGGATCCTACACCTTACACATCATAAAGCGAGGTGATGGGACTAGAGGAGTAACTGGATATTTCACCTTC
ACCTTATACCTGGAGACTCCCAAGCCCTCCATCTCCAGCAGCAACTTAAACCCCAGGGAGGCCATGGAAA
CTGTGATCTTAACCTGTGATCCTGAGACTCCGGACACAAGCTACCAGTGGTGGATGAATGGTCAGAGCCT
CCCTATGACTCACAGGTTTCAGCTGTCCGAAACCAACAGGACCCTCTTTCTATTTGGTGTCACAAAGTAT
ACTGCAGGACCCTATGAATGTGAAATACGGAACTCAGGGAGTGCCAGCCGCAGTGACCCAGTCACCCTGA
ATCTCCTCCATGGTCCAGACCTCCCCAGAATTTACCCTTCATACACCAATTACCGTTCAGGAGATAACCT
CTACTTGTCTTGCTTCGCGAACTCTAACCCACCGGCACAGTATTCTTGGACAATTAATGGGAAGTTTCAG
CAATCAGGACAAAATCTGTTTATCCCCCAAATTACTACAAAGCATAGCGGGCTCTATGTTTGCTCTGTTC
GTAACTCAGCCACTGGCGAGGAAAGCTCCACGTCGTTGACAGTCAAAGTCTCTGCTTCTACAAGAATAGG
ACTTCTTCCTCTCCTTATCCAACA
